Addgene plasmid #148274: pnEA-NpM-DmThor_50-83-YMVLtoAADD-GB1_AA
Purpose: Bacterial Expression of DmThor_50-83-YMVLtoAADD
Depositing lab: Elisa Izaurralde. Depositing organization: Max Planck Institute for Developmental Biology. Publication: Molecular architecture of 4E-BP translational inhibitors bound to eIF4E. Peter D, Igreja C, Weber R, Wohlbold L, Weiler C, Ebertsch L, Weichenrieder O, Izaurralde E. Mol Cell. 2015 Mar 19;57(6):1074-87. doi: 10.1016/j.molcel.2015.01.017. Epub 2015 Feb 19. PubMed 25702871.
Backbone
  Vector backbone: Unknown
  Vector type: Bacterial Expression
Growth in bacteria
  Bacterial resistance: Ampicillin, 100 μg/mL
  Growth temperature: 37°C
  Growth strain: DH5alpha
  Copy number: Low Copy
Gene/Insert
  Gene/Insert name: DmThor_50-83-YMVLtoAADD
  Species: D. melanogaster (fly)
  Entrez Gene: Thor (a.k.a. Dmel_CG8846, 153432_at, 43-BP, 4E-BP, 4E-BP1, 4EBP, 4e-BP, 4e-bp, 4eBP, 4ebp, BcDNA.HL08053, BcDNA:HL08053, CG8846, CT8705, Dm 4E-BP, Dmel\CG8846, Phas1, Thor/EIF4EBP, anon-WO0172774.158, d4E-BP, d4E-BP1, d4EBP, d4e-bp, d4eBP, dthor, eIF4E-BP, l(2)06270, l(2)k07736, l(2)k13517, pp20, thor)
  Cloning method: Unknown
Terms and licenses: Academic/Nonprofit Terms; Industry Terms: Not Available to Industry
Depositor comments: sequence extracted from NCBI:NM_057947.4 Plasmids from this collection were made available to the research community and donated after the lab closed. Please note that the sequence provided by the depositing laboratory may be theoretical/predicted or based on Sanger sequencing results. There may be discrepancies between sequencing results obtained by Addgene and the depositor sequence. If an Addgene verified sequence is not available, please contact before placing your order to request that our lab fully sequence the plasmid.
How to cite: pnEA-NpM-DmThor_50-83-YMVLtoAADD-GB1_AA was a gift from Elisa Izaurralde (Addgene plasmid # 148274 ; http://n2t.net/addgene:148274 ; RRID:Addgene_148274)
