[The description below was written by a language model from this plasmid's Addgene catalogue record and pLannotate feature annotations shown in this document.]
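Description:
pnEA-NpM-DmThor_50-83-YMVLtoAADD-GB1_AA is a 7,029 nt bacterial expression plasmid for producing a mutated fragment of the Drosophila melanogaster 4E-BP protein Thor in E. coli. The catalogue lists the backbone as unknown. The annotated features nonetheless point to a pBR322/pET-style architecture: a ColE1/pMB1-type origin accompanied by the bom region and the rop gene, which keeps copy number low (consistent with the "low copy" entry), and an ampicillin-resistance gene (bla) with its own promoter for selection. Several tetracycline-resistance gene fragments and the tet promoter appear to be non-functional remnants of the parental vector, interrupted by the inserted expression cassette and lacI.

The expression cassette is driven by a T7 promoter followed by a lac operator and the phage T7 gene 10 ribosome binding site, with a plasmid-borne lacI gene supplying repressor. Transcription therefore depends on T7 RNA polymerase in the host and is inducible with IPTG; a T7 terminator closes the unit. The open reading frame begins with a cytosolic maltose-binding protein lacking a signal sequence. An unannotated gap of about 160 nt follows, which is where the Thor residues 50–83 segment presumably sits. Downstream are the GB1 domain of streptococcal protein G and a short match to the SET1 solubility tag. The short peptide is thus flanked by an N-terminal MBP and a C-terminal GB1 partner, both of which aid solubility. The name indicates a YMVL-to-AADD substitution within the fragment, though the record does not state its functional effect. The associated study concerns the structural basis of 4E-BP binding to eIF4E, so the construct is most plausibly a source of recombinant mutant peptide for binding or structural comparison.
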