Features (pLannotate 1.2.2; 20 found; start..end, strand, type, name):
    104..208     +  promoter       AmpR promoter: bla
    209..1069    +  CDS            AmpR: β-lactamase; bla; confers resistance to ampicillin, carbenicillin, and related antibiotics
   1240..1828    +  rep_origin     ori: high-copy-number ColE1/pMB1/pBR322/pUC origin of replication
   2014..2156    -  misc_feature   bom: basis of mobility region from pBR322
   2258..2449    -  CDS            rop: Rop protein, which maintains plasmids at low copy number; rop
   2466..2846    +  CDS            YPB1_ECOLX: Protein predicted: Swiss-Prot protein existence level 4. From Escherichia coli.
   3088..3712    -  CDS            TcR (fragment): tetracycline efflux protein; tet; confers resistance to tetracycline
   3727..3748    -  protein_bind   CAP binding site: CAP binding activates transcription in the presence of cAMP. E. coli catabolite activator protein
   3761..4843    -  CDS            lacI: lac repressor; lacI; The lac repressor binds to the lac operator to inhibit transcription in E. coli. This inhibition can be relieved by adding lactose or isopropyl-β-D-thiogalactopyranoside (IPTG).
   4844..4921    -  promoter       lacI promoter: lacI
   4929..5208    -  CDS            TcR (fragment): tetracycline efflux protein; tet; confers resistance to tetracycline
   5230..5248    +  promoter       T7 promoter: promoter for bacteriophage T7 RNA polymerase
   5249..5273    +  protein_bind   lac operator: The lac repressor binds to the lac operator to inhibit transcription in E. coli. This inhibition can be relieved by adding lactose or isopropyl-β-D-thiogalactopyranoside (IPTG). lac repressor encoded by lacI
   5288..5310    +  RBS            RBS: efficient ribosome binding site from bacteriophage T7 gene 10 (Olins and Rangwala, 1989)
   5321..6417    +  CDS            MBP (fragment): maltose binding protein from E. coli; malE (mutated); This version of the gene does not encode a signal sequence, so MBP will remain in the cytosol.
   6577..6734    +  CDS            GB1 (fragment): B1 domain of Streptococcal protein G effective as a solubilizing fusion partner (Cheng and Patel, 2004)
   6739..6762    +  CDS            SET1 (fragment): solubility-enhancement tag derived from T7 phage gene 10B
   6770..6817    +  terminator     T7 terminator: transcription terminator for bacteriophage T7 RNA polymerase
   6840..6944    -  CDS            TcR (fragment): tetracycline efflux protein; tet; confers resistance to tetracycline
   6992..7020    -  promoter       tet promoter: E. coli promoter for tetracycline efflux protein gene
>Addgene plasmid #148274 | pnEA-NpM-DmThor_50-83-YMVLtoAADD-GB1_AA | depositor full sequence | sequence record 290722 | Full Sequence
TTCTTGAAGACGAAAGGGCCTCGTGATACGCCTATTTTTATAGGTTAATGTCATGATAATAATGGTTTCT
TAGACGTCAGGTGGCACTTTTCGGGGAAATGTGCGCGGAACCCCTATTTGTTTATTTTTCTAAATACATT
CAAATATGTATCCGCTCATGAGACAATAACCCTGATAAATGCTTCAATAATATTGAAAAAGGAAGAGTAT
GAGTATTCAACATTTCCGTGTCGCCCTTATTCCCTTTTTTGCGGCATTTTGCCTTCCTGTTTTTGCTCAC
CCAGAAACGCTGGTGAAAGTAAAAGATGCTGAAGATCAGTTGGGTGCACGAGTGGGTTACATCGAACTGG
ATCTCAACAGCGGTAAGATCCTTGAGAGTTTTCGCCCCGAAGAACGTTTTCCAATGATGAGCACTTTTAA
AGTTCTGCTATGTGGCGCGGTATTATCCCGTGTTGACGCCGGGCAAGAGCAACTCGGTCGCCGCATACAC
TATTCTCAGAATGACTTGGTTGAGTACTCACCAGTCACAGAAAAGCATCTTACGGATGGCATGACAGTAA
GAGAATTATGCAGTGCTGCCATAACCATGAGTGATAACACTGCGGCCAACTTACTTCTGACAACGATCGG
AGGACCGAAGGAGCTAACCGCTTTTTTGCACAACATGGGGGATCATGTAACTCGCCTTGATCGTTGGGAA
CCGGAGCTGAATGAAGCCATACCAAACGACGAGCGTGACACCACGATGCCTGCAGCAATGGCAACAACGT
TGCGCAAACTATTAACTGGCGAACTACTTACTCTAGCTTCCCGGCAACAATTAATAGACTGGATGGAGGC
GGATAAAGTTGCAGGACCACTTCTGCGCTCGGCCCTTCCGGCTGGCTGGTTTATTGCTGATAAATCTGGA
GCCGGTGAGCGTGGGTCTCGCGGTATCATTGCAGCACTGGGGCCAGATGGTAAGCCCTCCCGTATCGTAG
TTATCTACACGACGGGGAGTCAGGCAACTATGGATGAACGAAATAGACAGATCGCTGAGATAGGTGCCTC
ACTGATTAAGCATTGGTAACTGTCAGACCAAGTTTACTCATATATACTTTAGATTGATTTAAAACTTCAT
TTTTAATTTAAAAGGATCTAGGTGAAGATCCTTTTTGATAATCTCATGACCAAAATCCCTTAACGTGAGT
TTTCGTTCCACTGAGCGTCAGACCCCGTAGAAAAGATCAAAGGATCTTCTTGAGATCCTTTTTTTCTGCG
CGTAATCTGCTGCTTGCAAACAAAAAAACCACCGCTACCAGCGGTGGTTTGTTTGCCGGATCAAGAGCTA
CCAACTCTTTTTCCGAAGGTAACTGGCTTCAGCAGAGCGCAGATACCAAATACTGTCCTTCTAGTGTAGC
CGTAGTTAGGCCACCACTTCAAGAACTCTGTAGCACCGCCTACATACCTCGCTCTGCTAATCCTGTTACC
AGTGGCTGCTGCCAGTGGCGATAAGTCGTGTCTTACCGGGTTGGACTCAAGACGATAGTTACCGGATAAG
GCGCAGCGGTCGGGCTGAACGGGGGGTTCGTGCACACAGCCCAGCTTGGAGCGAACGACCTACACCGAAC
TGAGATACCTACAGCGTGAGCTATGAGAAAGCGCCACGCTTCCCGAAGGGAGAAAGGCGGACAGGTATCC
GGTAAGCGGCAGGGTCGGAACAGGAGAGCGCACGAGGGAGCTTCCAGGGGGAAACGCCTGGTATCTTTAT
AGTCCTGTCGGGTTTCGCCACCTCTGACTTGAGCGTCGATTTTTGTGATGCTCGTCAGGGGGGCGGAGCC
TATGGAAAAACGCCAGCAACGCGGCCTTTTTACGGTTCCTGGCCTTTTGCTGGCCTTTTGCTCACATGTT
CTTTCCTGCGTTATCCCCTGATTCTGTGGATAACCGTATTACCGCCTTTGAGTGAGCTGATACCGCTCGC
CGCAGCCGAACGACCGAGCGCAGCGAGTCAGTGAGCGAGGAAGCGGAAGAGCGCCTGATGCGGTATTTTC
TCCTTACGCATCTGTGCGGTATTTCACACCGCATATATGGTGCACTCTCAGTACAATCTGCTCTGATGCC
GCATAGTTAAGCCAGTATACACTCCGCTATCGCTACGTGACTGGGTCATGGCTGCGCCCCGACACCCGCC
AACACCCGCTGACGCGCCCTGACGGGCTTGTCTGCTCCCGGCATCCGCTTACAGACAAGCTGTGACCGTC
TCCGGGAGCTGCATGTGTCAGAGGTTTTCACCGTCATCACCGAAACGCGCGAGGCAGCTGCGGTAAAGCT
CATCAGCGTGGTCGTGAAGCGATTCACAGATGTCTGCCTGTTCATCCGCGTCCAGCTCGTTGAGTTTCTC
CAGAAGCGTTAATGTCTGGCTTCTGATAAAGCGGGCCATGTTAAGGGCGGTTTTTTCCTGTTTGGTCACT
GATGCCTCCGTGTAAGGGGGATTTCTGTTCATGGGGGTAATGATACCGATGAAACGAGAGAGGATGCTCA
CGATACGGGTTACTGATGATGAACATGCCCGGTTACTGGAACGTTGTGAGGGTAAACAACTGGCGGTATG
GATGCGGCGGGACCAGAGAAAAATCACTCAGGGTCAATGCCAGCGCTTCGTTAATACAGATGTAGGTGTT
CCACAGGGTAGCCAGCAGCATCCTGCGATGCAGATCCGGAACATAATGGTGCAGGGCGCTGACTTCCGCG
TTTCCAGACTTTACGAAACACGGAAACCGAAGACCATTCATGTTGTTGCTCAGGTCGCAGACGTTTTGCA
GCAGCAGTCGCTTCACGTTCGCTCGCGTATCGGTGATTCATTCTGCTAACCAGTAAGGCAACCCCGCCAG
CCTAGCCGGGTCCTCAACGACAGGAGCACGATCATGCGCACCCGTGGCCAGGACCCAACGCTGCCCGAGA
TGCGCCGCGTGCGGCTGCTGGAGATGGCGGACGCGATGGATATGTTCTGCCAAGGGTTGGTTTGCGCATT
CACAGTTCTCCGCAAGAATTGATTGGCTCCAATTCTTGGAGTGGTGAATCCGTTAGCGAGGTGCCGCCGG
CTTCCATTCAGGTCGAGGTGGCCCGGCTCCATGCACCGCGACGCAACGCGGGGAGGCAGACAAGGTATAG
GGCGGCGCCTACAATCCATGCCAACCCGTTCCATGTGCTCGCCGAGGCGGCATAAATCGCCGTGACGATC
AGCGGTCCAGTGATCGAAGTTAGGCTGGTAAGAGCCGCGAGCGATCCTTGAAGCTGTCCCTGATGGTCGT
CATCTACCTGCCTGGACAGCATGGCCTGCAACGCGGGCATCCCGATGCCGCCGGAAGCGAGAAGAATCAT
AATGGGGAAGGCCATCCAGCCTCGCGTCGCGAACGCCAGCAAGACGTAGCCCAGCGCGTCGGCCGCCATG
CCGGCGATAATGGCCTGCTTCTCGCCGAAACGTTTGGTGGCGGGACCAGTGACGAAGGCTTGAGCGAGGG
CGTGCAAGATTCCGAATACCGCAAGCGACAGGCCGATCATCGTCGCGCTCCAGCGAAAGCGGTCCTCGCC
GAAAATGACCCAGAGCGCTGCCGGCACCTGTCCTACGAGTTGCATGATAAAGAAGACAGTCATAAGTGCG
GCGACGATAGTCATGCCCCGCGCCCACCGGAAGGAGCTGACTGGGTTGAAGGCTCTCAAGGGCATCGGTC
GAGATCCCGGTGCCTAATGAGTGAGCTAACTTACATTAATTGCGTTGCGCTCACTGCCCGCTTTCCAGTC
GGGAAACCTGTCGTGCCAGCTGCATTAATGAATCGGCCAACGCGCGGGGAGAGGCGGTTTGCGTATTGGG
CGCCAGGGTGGTTTTTCTTTTCACCAGTGAGACGGGCAACAGCTGATTGCCCTTCACCGCCTGGCCCTGA
GAGAGTTGCAGCAAGCGGTCCACGCTGGTTTGCCCCAGCAGGCGAAAATCCTGTTTGATGGTGGTTAACG
GCGGGATATAACATGAGCTGTCTTCGGTATCGTCGTATCCCACTACCGAGATATCCGCACCAACGCGCAG
CCCGGACTCGGTAATGGCGCGCATTGCGCCCAGCGCCATCTGATCGTTGGCAACCAGCATCGCAGTGGGA
ACGATGCCCTCATTCAGCATTTGCATGGTTTGTTGAAAACCGGACATGGCACTCCAGTCGCCTTCCCGTT
CCGCTATCGGCTGAATTTGATTGCGAGTGAGATATTTATGCCAGCCAGCCAGACGCAGACGCGCCGAGAC
AGAACTTAATGGGCCCGCTAACAGCGCGATTTGCTGGTGACCCAATGCGACCAGATGCTCCACGCCCAGT
CGCGTACCGTCTTCATGGGAGAAAATAATACTGTTGATGGGTGTCTGGTCAGAGACATCAAGAAATAACG
CCGGAACATTAGTGCAGGCAGCTTCCACAGCAATGGCATCCTGGTCATCCAGCGGATAGTTAATGATCAG
CCCACTGACGCGTTGCGCGAGAAGATTGTGCACCGCCGCTTTACAGGCTTCGACGCCGCTTCGTTCTACC
ATCGACACCACCACGCTGGCACCCAGTTGATCGGCGCGAGATTTAATCGCCGCGACAATTTGCGACGGCG
CGTGCAGGGCCAGACTGGAGGTGGCAACGCCAATCAGCAACGACTGTTTGCCCGCCAGTTGTTGTGCCAC
GCGGTTGGGAATGTAATTCAGCTCCGCCATCGCCGCTTCCACTTTTTCCCGCGTTTTCGCAGAAACGTGG
CTGGCCTGGTTCACCACGCGGGAAACGGTCTGATAAGAGACACCGGCATACTCTGCGACATCGTATAACG
TTACTGGTTTCACATTCACCACCCTGAATTGACTCTCTTCCGGGCGCTATCATGCCATACCGCGAAAGGT
TTTGCGCCATTCGATGGTGTCCGGGATCTCGACGCTCTCCCTTATGCGACTCCTGCATTAGGAAGCAGCC
CAGTAGTAGGTTGAGGCCGTTGAGCACCGCCGCCGCAAGGAATGGTGCATGCAAGGAGATGGCGCCCAAC
AGTCCCCCGGCCACGGGGCCTGCCACCATACCCACGCCGAAACAAGCGCTCATGAGCCCGAAGTGGCGAG
CCCGATCTTCCCCATCGGTGATGTCGGCGATATAGGCGCCAGCAACCGCACCTGTGGCGCCGGTGATGCC
GGCCACGATGCGTCCGGCGTAGAGGATCGAGATCTCGATCCCGCGAAATTAATACGACTCACTATAGGGG
AATTGTGAGCGGATAACAATTCCCCACTAGTAATAATTTTGTTTAACTTTAAGAAGGAGATATACCATGG
AAACTGAAGAAGGTAAACTGGTAATCTGGATTAACGGCGATAAAGGCTATAACGGTCTCGCTGAAGTCGG
TAAGAAATTCGAGAAAGATACCGGAATTAAAGTCACCGTTGAGCATCCGGATAAACTGGAAGAGAAATTC
CCACAGGTTGCGGCAACTGGCGATGGCCCTGACATTATCTTCTGGGCACACGACCGCTTTGGTGGCTACG
CTCAATCTGGCCTGTTGGCTGAAATCACCCCGGACAAAGCGTTCCAGGACAAGCTGTATCCGTTTACCTG
GGATGCCGTACGTTACAACGGCAAGCTGATTGCTTACCCGATCGCTGTTGAAGCGTTATCGCTGATTTAT
AACAAAGACCTGCTGCCGAACCCGCCAAAAACCTGGGAAGAGATCCCGGCGCTGGATAAAGAACTGAAAG
CGAAAGGTAAGAGCGCCCTGATGTTCAACCTGCAAGAACCGTACTTCACCTGGCCGCTGATTGCTGCTGA
CGGGGGTTATGCGTTCAAGTATGAAAACGGCAAGTACGACATTAAAGACGTGGGCGTGGATAACGCTGGC
GCGAAAGCGGGTCTGACCTTCCTGGTTGACCTGATTAAAAACAAACACATGAATGCAGACACCGATTACT
CCATCGCAGAAGCTGCCTTTAATAAAGGCGAAACAGCGATGACCATCAACGGCCCGTGGGCATGGTCCAA
CATCGACACCAGCAAAGTGAATTATGGTGTAACGGTACTGCCGACCTTCAAGGGTCAACCATCCAAACCG
TTCGTTGGCGTGCTGAGCGCAGGTATTAACGCCGCCAGTCCGAACAAAGAGCTGGCAAAAGAGTTCCTCG
AAAACTATCTGCTGACTGATGAAGGTCTGGAAGCGGTTAATAAAGACAAACCGCTGGGTGCCGTAGCGCT
GAAGTCTTACGAGGAAGAGTTGGCGAAAGATCCACGTATTGCCGCCACGATGGAAAACGCCCAGAAAGGT
GAAATCATGCCGAACATCCCGCAGATGTCCGCTTTCTGGTATGCCGTGCGTACTGCGGTGATCAACGCCG
CCAGCGGTCGTCAGACTGTCGATGAAGCCCTTAAAGACGCGCAGACTGGTACCGGCAGCGGCCTGGAAGT
TCTGTTCCAGGGGCCCCATATGACCAAACTTATCGCCGAGCGGGCTTTCGCGAAGAATCTCCGTGGCTCC
CCATTGAGCCAAACTCCGCCGTCCAACGACCCCAGTTGCGACCTGAGGGGAACTGCTAGCATGCAGTACA
AACTTATCCTGAACGGTAAAACCCTGAAAGGTGAAACCACCACCGAAGCTGTTGACGCTGCTACCGCGGA
AAAAGTTTTCAAACAGTACGCTAACGACAACGGTGTTGACGGTGAATGGACCTACGACGACGCTACCAAA
ACCTACACCGTAACGGAATGAGTTGGCTGCTGCCACCGCTGAGCAATAACTAGCATAACCCCTTGGGGCC
TCTAAACGGGTCTTGAGGGGTTTTTTGCTGAAAGGAGGAACTATATCCGGATATCCCGCAAGAGGCCCGG
CAGTACCGGCATAACCAAGCCTATGCCTACAGCATCCAGGGTGACGGTGCCGAGGATGACGATGAGCGCA
TTGTTAGATTTCATACACGGTGCCTGACTGCGTTAGCAATTTAACTGTGATAAACTACCGCATTAAAGCT
TATCGATGATAAGCTGTCAAACATGAGAA
